Addgene plasmid #98141: pNOC-NLUC
Purpose: (Empty Backbone) Gateway compatible construct for N' terminal fusion or promoter driven NanoLuciferase reporter, hygromycin resistance cassette
Depositing lab: Eva Farre. Depositing organization: Michigan State University. Publication: Identification of circadian rhythms in Nannochloropsis species using bioluminescence reporter lines. Poliner E, Cummings C, Newton L, Farre EM. Plant J. 2019 Jul;99(1):112-127. doi: 10.1111/tpj.14314. Epub 2019 Apr 19. PubMed 30883973.
Backbone
  Vector backbone: pNOC-Flux
  Backbone size (bp): 8793
  Vector type: Algae, Nannochloropsis
  Selectable markers: Hygromycin
  Tag / fusion protein: HA (C terminal on insert)
Growth in bacteria
  Bacterial resistance: Chloramphenicol and Ampicillin, 25 & 100 μg/mL
  Growth temperature: 37°C
  Growth strain: ccdB Survival
  Copy number: High Copy
Terms and licenses: Academic/Nonprofit Terms; Industry Terms: Not Available to Industry
How to cite: pNOC-NLUC was a gift from Eva Farre (Addgene plasmid # 98141 ; http://n2t.net/addgene:98141 ; RRID:Addgene_98141)
