[The description below was written by a language model from this plasmid's Addgene catalogue record and pLannotate feature annotations shown in this document.]
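Description:
pNOC-NLUC is an empty Gateway destination vector for the microalga Nannochloropsis, derived from the pNOC-Flux backbone and about 8.8 kb in size. In E. coli it replicates from a high-copy ColE1/pUC-type origin and carries an ampicillin resistance gene (bla) with its own promoter, plus an f1 phage origin and small remnants of lacZα, lacI and the pBR322 bom region. Because the unrecombined Gateway cassette contains the toxic ccdB gene, the plasmid is maintained in a ccdB-tolerant strain, under combined chloramphenicol and ampicillin selection.

The payload consists of two units. The first is a hygromycin resistance cassette, with the aph(4)-Ia coding sequence followed by a fragment of the CaMV polyadenylation signal, which provides selection of algal transformants. The promoter driving it is not annotated in the feature table. Immediately downstream lies the attR1–attR2 Gateway cassette, containing the chloramphenicol acetyltransferase gene and ccdB. An LR recombination reaction replaces this cassette with a sequence from an entry clone. Directly after attR2 is a coding sequence matching the catalytic subunit of Oplophorus luciferase, which corresponds to the NanoLuciferase reporter. The catalogue lists a C-terminal HA tag, though it is not annotated. A NOS terminator fragment lies further downstream, and the roughly 1.7 kb between it and the luciferase is unannotated.

With this layout, a recombined coding sequence becomes fused upstream of NanoLuciferase, while a recombined promoter fragment drives luciferase expression directly. The associated publication used bioluminescence reporter lines of this kind to study circadian rhythms in Nannochloropsis species.
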