Features (pLannotate 1.2.2; 18 found; start..end, strand, type, name):
    801..1826    +  CDS            HygR: aminoglycoside phosphotransferase from E. coli; aph(4)-Ia; confers resistance to hygromycin
   1892..2051    +  polyA_signal   CaMV poly(A) signal (fragment): cauliflower mosaic virus polyadenylation signal
   2064..2188    +  protein_bind   attR1: mutant version of attR; recombination site for the Gateway® LR reaction LR Clonase™
   2213..2243    +  promoter       lac UV5 promoter: E. coli lac promoter with an "up" mutation
   2267..2296    +  promoter       cat promoter (fragment): promoter of the E. coli cat gene encoding chloramphenicol acetyltransferase
   2297..2956    +  CDS            CmR: chloramphenicol acetyltransferase; cat; confers resistance to chloramphenicol
   3135..3293    +  CDS            ccdA (fragment): CCDA_ECO57 - Also known as H, letA. Experimental evidence at protein level: Swiss-Prot protein existence level 1. Antitoxin component of a type II toxin-antitoxin (TA) system which inhibits the post-segregational killing (PSK) of plasmid-free cells, also referred to as a plasmid addiction system. Binds to and blocks the activity of CcdB; will also remove bound CcdB protein from the CcdB-GyrA complex by forming a CcdA-CcdB complex, a process termed rejuvenation. Functions as a transcriptional corepressor for the ccdAB operon, repression also requires CcdB (By similarity). From Escherichia coli
   3298..3600    +  CDS            ccdB: CCDB_ECOLI - Also known as G, letB, letD. Experimental evidence at protein level: Swiss-Prot protein existence level 1. Toxic component of a type II toxin-antitoxin (TA) system, functioning in plasmid maintainence. Responsible for the post- segregational killing (PSK) of plasmid-free cells, also referred to as a plasmid addiction system. Half-life of over 2 hours. Cell killing by CcdB is accompanied by filamentation, defects in chromosome and plasmid segregation, defects in cell division, formation of anucleate cells, decreased DNA synthesis and plasmid loss. Interferes with the activity of DN
   3644..3768    -  protein_bind   attR2: mutant version of attR; recombination site for the Gateway® LR reaction LR Clonase™
   3788..4300    +  CDS            LUCI_OPLGR (fragment): Experimental evidence at protein level: Swiss-Prot protein existence level 1. Catalytic subunit of oplophorus-luciferin 2-monooxygenase. Oxidoreductase that converts coelenterazine (the oplophorus luciferin) to coelenteramide under emission of blue light with a maximum at 454 nm. Is also active with bisdeoxycoelenterazine. From Oplophorus gracilirostris (Luminous shrimp).
   6005..6225    +  terminator     NOS terminator (fragment): nopaline synthase terminator and poly(A) signal
   6226..6280    -  CDS            lacI (fragment): lac repressor; lacI; The lac repressor binds to the lac operator to inhibit transcription in E. coli. This inhibition can be relieved by adding lactose or isopropyl-β-D-thiogalactopyranoside (IPTG).
   6463..7051    -  rep_origin     ori: high-copy-number ColE1/pMB1/pBR322/pUC origin of replication
   7222..8082    -  CDS            AmpR: β-lactamase; bla; confers resistance to ampicillin, carbenicillin, and related antibiotics
   8083..8187    -  promoter       AmpR promoter: bla
   8214..8264    +  misc_feature   bom (fragment): basis of mobility region from pBR322
   8292..8720    -  rep_origin     f1 ori (sequence partly withheld): f1 bacteriophage origin of replication; arrow indicates direction of (+) strand synthesis
   8724..8790    -  CDS            lacZα (fragment): LacZα fragment of β-galactosidase; lacZ fragment
>Addgene plasmid #98141 | pNOC-NLUC | addgene full sequence | sequence record 210253 | Addgene NGS Result
GTAGGTCTCTAAGATGGAGTGGATGGAGGAGGAGGCGAGCGTAGCAGCAAGCGTGAGTTATACAGCCAGG
CACATGTCGCAATCCTTCGGTCTCGGGCTTAAAATCCACGCACTAATCACGCTGGGCCATGCAAAGAGCA
ATGCCGAGGCCCACCACACAAAACGCTGTGTCGCGCGTTGCGGCCTGAAGCTTCATACTTCTTAGTCGCC
GCCAAAAGGGCTCGAGAGACGAGACCCGTTGGCATGACCGATGTTGTTCGACGCGGTTTGCTTCGTCACA
GTCGACGTGATTCAGGAATCTGGAGCCTGCAGATCATTTTTTTCAGCCTGATATCGTTCTTTTCCACTGA
GAACCATCAGACCACCTTTTCTTCCATTGTGTGAAGGAGTAGGAGTTGCCGTGCTGCTTTGTGGGAGACA
TCTGCGATGGTGACCAGCCTCCCGTCGTCTGGTCGACGTGACGAGCCTCTTCACTGTTCTTCGACGGAGA
GACGCAAGCGAGACGGCTCTAGACCTTTTGGACACGCATTCTGTGTGTGAACTAGTGGACAGTGATACCA
CGTCTGAAAGCTCACCACTGCCCATGGTGCAGCTACTTGTCACAAAGTTTTGACTCCGTCGGTATCACCA
TTCGCGCTCGTGTGCCTGGTTGTTCCGCCACGCCGGCCTGCCCCGGGGCGGGGCAATATTCTAAAATCTC
ACGCAAAACACCGCACTTACCCCTCACACATATTCGTGATAGACCACCACCAATCTCAGCCCGCATCAAC
ACAGTCGAGGGCCCCGGGGGGCAATAAGATATGAAAAAGCCTGAACTCACCGCGACGTCTGTCGAGAAGT
TTCTGATCGAAAAGTTCGACAGCGTCTCCGACCTGATGCAGCTCTCGGAGGGCGAAGAATCTCGTGCTTT
CAGCTTCGATGTAGGAGGGCGTGGATATGTCCTGCGGGTAAATAGCTGCGCCGATGGTTTCTACAAAGAT
CGTTATGTTTATCGGCACTTTGCATCGGCCGCGCTCCCGATTCCGGAAGTGCTTGACATTGGGGAATTCA
GCGAGAGCCTGACCTATTGCATCTCCCGCCGTGCACAGGGTGTCACGTTGCAAGACCTGCCTGAAACCGA
ACTGCCCGCTGTTCTGCAGCCGGTCGCGGAGGCCATGGATGCGATCGCTGCGGCCGATCTTAGCCAGACG
AGCGGGTTCGGCCCATTCGGACCGCAAGGAATCGGTCAATACACTACATGGCGTGATTTCATATGCGCGA
TTGCTGATCCCCATGTGTATCACTGGCAAACTGTGATGGACGACACCGTCAGTGCGTCCGTCGCGCAGGC
TCTCGATGAGCTGATGCTTTGGGCCGAGGACTGCCCCGAAGTCCGGCACCTCGTGCACGCGGATTTCGGC
TCCAACAATGTCCTGACGGACAATGGCCGCATAACAGCGGTCATTGACTGGAGCGAGGCGATGTTCGGGG
ATTCCCAATACGAGGTCGCCAACATCTTCTTCTGGAGGCCGTGGTTGGCTTGTATGGAGCAGCAGACGCG
CTACTTCGAGCGGAGGCATCCGGAGCTTGCAGGATCGCCGCGGCTCCGGGCGTATATGCTCCGCATTGGT
CTTGACCAACTCTATCAGAGCTTGGTTGACGGCAATTTCGATGATGCAGCTTGGGCGCAGGGTCGATGCG
ACGCAATCGTCCGATCCGGAGCCGGGACTGTCGGGCGTACACAAATCGCCCGCAGAAGCGCGGCCGTCTG
GACCGATGGCTGTGTAGAAGTACTCGCCGATAGTGGAAACCGACGCCCCAGCACTCGTCCGAGGGCAAAG
GAATAGAGTAGATGCCGACCGGAGTCCGCAAAAATCACCAGTCTCTCTCTACAAATCTATCTCTCTCTAT
TTTTCTCCAGAATAATGTGTGAGTAGTTCCCAGATAAGGGAATTAGGGTTCTTATAGGGTTTCGCTCATG
TGTTGAGCATATAAGAAACCCTTAGTATGTATTTGTATTTGTAAAATACTTCTATCAATAAAATTTCTAA
TTCCTAAAACCAAAATCCAGTGACCCGATATCAACAAGTTTGTACAAAAAAGCTGAACGAGAAACGTAAA
ATGATATAAATATCAATATATTAAATTAGATTTTGCATAAAAAACAGACTACATAATACTGTAAAACACA
ACATATCCAGTCACTATGGCGGCCGCATTAGGCACCCCAGGCTTTACACTTTATGCTTCCGGCTCGTATA
ATGTGTGGATTTTGAGTTAGGATCCGTCGAGATTTTCAGGAGCTAAGGAAGCTAAAATGGAGAAAAAAAT
CACTGGATATACCACCGTTGATATATCCCAATGGCATCGTAAAGAACATTTTGAGGCATTTCAGTCAGTT
GCTCAATGTACCTATAACCAGACCGTTCAGCTGGATATTACGGCCTTTTTAAAGACCGTAAAGAAAAATA
AGCACAAGTTTTATCCGGCCTTTATTCACATTCTTGCCCGCCTGATGAATGCTCATCCGGAATTCCGTAT
GGCAATGAAAGACGGTGAGCTGGTGATATGGGATAGTGTTCACCCTTGTTACACCGTTTTCCATGAGCAA
ACTGAAACGTTTTCATCGCTCTGGAGTGAATACCACGACGATTTCCGGCAGTTTCTACACATATATTCGC
AAGATGTGGCGTGTTACGGTGAAAACCTGGCCTATTTCCCTAAAGGGTTTATTGAGAATATGTTTTTCGT
CTCAGCCAATCCCTGGGTGAGTTTCACCAGTTTTGATTTAAACGTGGCCAATATGGACAACTTCTTCGCC
CCCGTTTTCACCATGGGCAAATATTATACGCAAGGCGACAAGGTGCTGATGCCGCTGGCGATTCAGGTTC
ATCATGCCGTTTGTGATGGCTTCCATGTCGGCAGAATGCTTAATGAATTACAACAGTACTGCGATGAGTG
GCAGGGCGGGGCGTAAAGATCTGGATCCGGCTTACTAAAAGCCAGATAACAGTATGCGTATTTGCGCGCT
GATTTTTGCGGTATAAGAATATATACTGATATGTATACCCGAAGTATGTCAAAAAGAGGTATGCTATGAA
GCAGCGTATTACAGTGACAGTTGACAGCGACAGCTATCAGTTGCTCAAGGCATATATGATGTCAATATCT
CCGGTCTGGTAAGCACAACCATGCAGAATGAAGCCCGTCGTCTGCGTGCCGAACGCTGGAAAGCGGAAAA
TCAGGAAGGGATGGCTGAGGTCGCCCGGTTTATTGAAATGAACGGCTCTTTTGCTGACGAGAACAGGGGC
TGGTGAAATGCAGTTTAAGGTTTACACCTATAAAAGAGAGAGCCGTTATCGTCTGTTTGTGGATGTACAG
AGTGATATTATTGACACGCCCGGGCGACGGATGGTGATCCCCCTGGCCAGTGCACGTCTGCTGTCAGATA
AAGTCTCCCGTGAACTTTACCCGGTGGTGCATATCGGGGATGAAAGCTGGCGCATGATGACCACCGATAT
GGCCAGTGTGCCGGTCTCCGTTATCGGGGAAGAAGTGGCTGATCTCAGCCACCGCGAAAATGACATCAAA
AACGCCATTAACCTGATGTTCTGGGGAATATAAATGTCAGGCTCCCTTATACACAGCCAGTCTGCAGGTC
GACCATAGTGACTGGATATGTTGTGTTTTACAGTATTATGTAGTCTGTTTTTTATGCAAAATCTAATTTA
ATATATTGATATTTATATCATTTTACGTTTCTCGTTCAGCTTTCTTGTACAAAGTGGTTGATAGCTTGGC
GCGCCTCATGGTGTTTACTCTCGAGGACTTCGTGGGCGACTGGCGGCAGACAGCTGGCTATAACCTCGAC
CAGGTGCTGGAGCAGGGCGGTGTGTCCTCGCTTTTCCAGAACCTGGGCGTCTCCGTGACCCCAATCCAGC
GCATCGTCCTGAGCGGCGAGAACGGCCTGAAGATCGACATCCACGTCATCATTCCCTACGAGGGCCTGAG
CGGGGACCAAATGGGCCAGATCGAGAAGATCTTCAAGGTTGTGTACCCCGTGGACGATCACCACTTCAAG
GTGATACTGCACTACGGGACGCTGGTCATCGACGGTGTGACGCCGAACATGATTGACTACTTCGGCCGTC
CTTACGAGGGCATTGCCGTGTTCGACGGCAAGAAGATCACGGTGACCGGCACCCTGTGGAACGGCAATAA
GATCATTGACGAGCGGCTGATCAACCCGGATGGCTCGCTGTTGTTCCGCGTGACCATCAACGGGGTAACC
GGCTGGCGCCTGTGCGAGCGCATCCTGGCCGGATACCCCTACGACGTGCCCGACTACGCGTGAGCTCGAA
AGATCCAAGAGAGACGAGTAGAGATTTTTTTTTTGGGATTGATGTTTGTCGTTCTTTGAGTTGTCGTCGA
GTTACGCCTTTTGTAAGAATGTTCCGCAGGAGAGGAGGAGGATGGGCATGAGTGAGGGTGAGAGGGCTTG
CCCGCTTTTTTTTTTAAAAACGCTGAAGACGTGGTTGTCAAACAAACCCCCCATAGAAACGATTTTGTTA
CGGTGCGGTCCAGACGTCACTTGAATGGCTCCGCGGAAAGGCCAGGGAGGGAAGGGGGGAGGGAGGAAAC
ATGAAACATGTTGAACGGCTCAACAGGGTTTGGGGGACAAGAGAGGTAGCGCCCTGATGGACTGCTCCCT
CCCCTCCTTTCCCTCAATGTCTCATTCATCCATGCTTCCCCCTTCTCTCTCTCCCCTCCGTTCCATCCCC
CGCGGGCGTGGTAGTGGCGTGATGGGATCCACTAAAATGTACGTGTAAGAAAAGCCGGTGAGCTTACGCT
TTTGTGAAAGTGGGAGTACGAGTGTTGTGTGTGTGTGTAGTGGTTTCAGACCCCAGACAGAGGCGAAGCA
GAAAAAGCAGACGATGAAGACGACGAAGAAATGAGCAGTCTATTTTTATCGTGGAAACAGAAGAGGTGAT
ATCGTCTCGTTCTTTGTTATCACCTACCCCGCGTGCATGTACATGCAGCCTTTTTATTTTGTAATCTTTC
CCGAAAAATCAACCGCCACCTCCCCCCCGCCTTCTCTCACCCATCATCTTCTCCTGTTTATCTTCTACTT
TACACTAGATCGCATGGCACATCTCCCTCGCAATCCATCGGTGCAACCATCATCGATCCCACTCCTCCCT
CCCTCCCTCCCTCCCTCCTCGCATCTCTTCTAAGAAATCCGCTAGCTGCGAACGCAGCTCACCTACCTCA
TTTATCAGAGCCTCGATTCGGTCCTTTTCCTTCTCCCCTACCTCGCCGCAAACAGCAACAGAAGCAGGAG
CAGCAGGAGCAGCGGCACCTGTGTCAACAGCACAAGGGCAAGTACAGACAGAAGACGAGGCGGAGGAGGA
GGAAGACGATGTGATGTCATTGGAGCTGGCTAAACTATTAGCCGTTGCTCTCACCGCCTTTCCCCAAAAC
TCTTCCACCCATCGTGTCACTCCTTCTATCAGGGGAACCATCCCTCTTTTCCTCCCCACCTTCTTCCCCT
TGCTCTTCTTCTTCCTTTGTCTCTTTGTTCCCCCTCCTCTCTTCGCCTCCTCCTCCGCATCGTCCTCTCC
TTTTATCAAGTCTTGCGTTGCAAAGGAAGCAAGCTCTTTGTGAAGGACCGCGCAAGGGATAGGAGAGTGG
AGAGTGAGGTGATGCAGACAAACCGAGGATTCCCGGGCGTCAGATAACCTAAAATCGACTACTTCTTGAG
GTGGAGGAGGAGGGGGAGGAGACGGAGAATAAGTGTGTGTAGAAATATAGCTTGCTGCCTCTGCTTCCAT
CTTCGATAAAATTGCTGTTGCTGTTGCTGTTGCGGCTGATATCTGCTGCGGCTGCTGCTGCACCTCCTGA
ACGAAGACTGCAGCCGCGTCTTCACCCTCTTGGACTACTCTGCCCTCCTCCCTTGCCTTTACAACTCGAT
CGACGAGATTCGTGCCAGTGCTGTCATCATCATTGGAAAGAGCAACAGCATCACCTTAAGATTGAATCCT
GTTGCCGGTCTTGCGATGATTATCATATAATTTCTGTTGAATTACGTTAAGCATGTAATAATTAACATGT
AATGCATGACGTTATTTATGAGATGGGTTTTTATGATTAGAGTCCCGCAATTATACATTTAATACGCGAT
AGAAAACAAAATATAGCGCGCAAACTAGGATAAATTATCGCGCGCGGTGTCATCTATGTTACTAGGCTGC
ATTAATGAATCGGCCAACGCGCGGGGAGAGGCGGTTTGCGTATTGGGCGCTCTTCCGCTTCCTCGCTCAC
TGACTCGCTGCGCTCGGTCGTTCGGCTGCGGCGAGCGGTATCAGCTCACTCAAAGGCGGTAATACGGTTA
TCCACAGAATCAGGGGATAACGCAGGAAAGAACATGTGAGCAAAAGGCCAGCAAAAGGCCAGGAACCGTA
AAAAGGCCGCGTTGCTGGCGTTTTTCCATAGGCTCCGCCCCCCTGACGAGCATCACAAAAATCGACGCTC
AAGTCAGAGGTGGCGAAACCCGACAGGACTATAAAGATACCAGGCGTTTCCCCCTGGAAGCTCCCTCGTG
CGCTCTCCTGTTCCGACCCTGCCGCTTACCGGATACCTGTCCGCCTTTCTCCCTTCGGGAAGCGTGGCGC
TTTCTCATAGCTCACGCTGTAGGTATCTCAGTTCGGTGTAGGTCGTTCGCTCCAAGCTGGGCTGTGTGCA
CGAACCCCCCGTTCAGCCCGACCGCTGCGCCTTATCCGGTAACTATCGTCTTGAGTCCAACCCGGTAAGA
CACGACTTATCGCCACTGGCAGCAGCCACTGGTAACAGGATTAGCAGAGCGAGGTATGTAGGCGGTGCTA
CAGAGTTCTTGAAGTGGTGGCCTAACTACGGCTACACTAGAAGAACAGTATTTGGTATCTGCGCTCTGCT
GAAGCCAGTTACCTTCGGAAAAAGAGTTGGTAGCTCTTGATCCGGCAAACAAACCACCGCTGGTAGCGGT
GGTTTTTTTGTTTGCAAGCAGCAGATTACGCGCAGAAAAAAAGGATCTCAAGAAGATCCTTTGATCTTTT
CTACGGGGTCTGACGCTCAGTGGAACGAAAACTCACGTTAAGGGATTTTGGTCATGAGATTATCAAAAAG
GATCTTCACCTAGATCCTTTTAAATTAAAAATGAAGTTTTAAATCAATCTAAAGTATATATGAGTAAACT
TGGTCTGACAGTTACCAATGCTTAATCAGTGAGGCACCTATCTCAGCGATCTGTCTATTTCGTTCATCCA
TAGTTGCCTGACTCCCCGTCGTGTAGATAACTACGATACGGGAGGGCTTACCATCTGGCCCCAGTGCTGC
AATGATACCGCGAGACCCACGCTCACCGGCTCCAGATTTATCAGCAATAAACCAGCCAGCCGGAAGGGCC
GAGCGCAGAAGTGGTCCTGCAACTTTATCCGCCTCCATCCAGTCTATTAATTGTTGCCGGGAAGCTAGAG
TAAGTAGTTCGCCAGTTAATAGTTTGCGCAACGTTGTTGCCATTGCTACAGGCATCGTGGTGTCACGCTC
GTCGTTTGGTATGGCTTCATTCAGCTCCGGTTCCCAACGATCAAGGCGAGTTACATGATCCCCCATGTTG
TGCAAAAAAGCGGTTAGCTCCTTCGGTCCTCCGATCGTTGTCAGAAGTAAGTTGGCCGCAGTGTTATCAC
TCATGGTTATGGCAGCACTGCATAATTCTCTTACTGTCATGCCATCCGTAAGATGCTTTTCTGTGACTGG
TGAGTACTCAACCAAGTCATTCTGAGAATAGTGTATGCGGCGACCGAGTTGCTCTTGCCCGGCGTCAATA
CGGGATAATACCGCGCCACATAGCAGAACTTTAAAAGTGCTCATCATTGGAAAACGTTCTTCGGGGCGAA
AACTCTCAAGGATCTTACCGCTGTTGAGATCCAGTTCGATGTAACCCACTCGTGCACCCAACTGATCTTC
AGCATCTTTTACTTTCACCAGCGTTTCTGGGTGAGCAAAAACAGGAAGGCAAAATGCCGCAAAAAAGGGA
ATAAGGGCGACACGGAAATGTTGAATACTCATACTCTTCCTTTTTCAATATTATTGAAGCATTTATCAGG
GTTATTGTCTCATGAGCGGATACATATTTGAATGTATTTAGAAAAATAAACAAATAGGGGTTCCGCGCAC
ATTTCCCCGAAAAGTGCCACCTGATGCGGTGTGAAATACCGCACAGATGCGTAAGGAGAAAATACCGCAT
CAGGAAATTGTAAGCGTTAATATTTTGTTAAAATTCGCGTTAAATTTTTGTTAAATCAGCTCATTTTTTA
ACCAATAGGCCGAAATCGGCAAAATCCCTTATAAATCAAAAGAATAGACCGAGATAGGGT
[37 nt withheld, positions 8391-8427]
AAAGAACGTGGACTCCAACGTCAAAGG
[49 nt withheld, positions 8455-8503]
T
[91 nt withheld, positions 8505-8595]
G
[124 nt withheld, positions 8597-8720]
CCATTCGCCATTCAGGCTGCGCAACTGTTGGGAAGGGCGATCGGTGCGGGCCTCTTCGCTATTACGCCAG
